Addgene plasmid #163359: pLenti-EF1a-Ly6G-P2A-PuroR-HA-miR30
Purpose: Lentiviral vector for negative control of knockdown expressing a non-target miR against Renilla luciferase, with expression of a Ly6G surface marker and a puromycin selection marker.
Depositing lab: Louis Ates & Teunis Geijtenbeek. Depositing organization: Academic Medical Center, University of Amsterdam. Publication: An optimized retroviral toolbox for overexpression and genetic perturbation of primary lymphocytes. van der Donk LEH, van der Spek J, van Duivenvoorde T, Ten Brink MS, Geijtenbeek TBH, Kuijl CP, van Heijst JWJ, Ates LS. Biol Open. 2022 Feb 15;11(2):bio059032. doi: 10.1242/bio.059032. Epub 2022 Mar 1. PubMed 35229875.
Backbone
  Vector backbone: pLenti
  Vector type: Mammalian Expression, Lentiviral, RNAi
  Selectable markers: Puromycin
Growth in bacteria
  Bacterial resistance: Ampicillin, 100 μg/mL
  Growth temperature: 37°C
  Growth strain: NEB Stable
  Copy number: High Copy
Gene/Insert
  Gene/Insert name: Ly-6G
  gRNA/shRNA sequence: unknown
  Species: M. musculus (mouse)
  Entrez Gene: Ly6g (a.k.a. Gr, Gr-, Gr-1, Gr1, Ly-6, Ly-6G)
  Promoter: EF1
  Cloning method: Restriction Enzyme; 5′ cloning site Unknown (unknown if destroyed); 3′ cloning site Unknown (unknown if destroyed)
Terms and licenses: Academic/Nonprofit Terms; Industry Terms: Not Available to Industry
Depositor comments: Please visit https://www.biorxiv.org/content/10.1101/2021.01.08.425881v1 for bioRxiv preprint.
How to cite: pLenti-EF1a-Ly6G-P2A-PuroR-HA-miR30 was a gift from Louis Ates & Teunis Geijtenbeek (Addgene plasmid # 163359 ; http://n2t.net/addgene:163359 ; RRID:Addgene_163359)
