[The description below was written by a language model from this plasmid's Addgene catalogue record and pLannotate feature annotations shown in this document.]
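Description:
pLenti-EF1a-Ly6G-P2A-PuroR-HA-miR30 is a self-inactivating, HIV-1-derived lentiviral transfer vector of about 10.2 kb for mammalian expression and RNAi, designed as the non-targeting negative control for knockdown experiments. It is propagated in E. coli through a high-copy ColE1/pUC-type origin with ampicillin resistance, and the backbone also carries an f1 origin. A CMV enhancer/promoter sits upstream of a truncated 5' LTR, an arrangement that normally drives genomic RNA production in packaging cells. It is followed by the Ψ packaging signal with a gag fragment, the RRE for Rev-dependent nuclear export, and the cPPT/CTS. A ΔU3 3' LTR closes the proviral region, followed by a bGH polyadenylation signal.

The payload is a single transcription unit driven by the human EF-1α promoter with its intron A sequences. It encodes mouse Ly6G, a surface marker that lets transduced cells be identified, linked according to the construct name by a P2A self-cleaving peptide to puromycin N-acetyltransferase for drug selection. The name also indicates an HA tag, but neither P2A nor HA is annotated in the feature table. Downstream of the coding region, human miR-30a 5' and 3' flanking sequences frame an embedded hairpin, so marker, selection and miRNA-based shRNA come from the same transcript. The hairpin is described as targeting Renilla luciferase, although its sequence is recorded as unknown. A WPRE follows to enhance expression. Outside the LTRs lies an SV40/EM7-driven bleomycin/Zeocin resistance cassette that would not be packaged. The vector belongs to a retroviral toolbox for overexpression and genetic perturbation of primary lymphocytes.
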