Features (pLannotate 1.2.2; 34 found; start..end, strand, type, name):
    217..397     +  LTR            5' LTR (truncated): truncated 5' long terminal repeat (LTR) from HIV-1
    444..569     +  misc_feature   HIV-1 Ψ: packaging signal of human immunodeficiency virus type 1
    553..891     +  CDS            HIV-1 gag (fragment): gag protein from human immunodeficiency virus 1; gag
   1066..1299    +  misc_feature   RRE: The Rev response element (RRE) of HIV-1 allows for Rev-dependent mRNA export from the nucleus to the cytoplasm.
   1676..1776    +  CDS            Rev (fragment): human immunodeficiency virus 1 (HIV-1) Rev protein; rev; enhances nuclear export of unspliced and incompletely spliced viral mRNAs
   1826..1943    +  misc_feature   cPPT/CTS: central polypurine tract and central termination sequence of HIV-1
   2012..2223    +  promoter       EF-1α core promoter: core promoter for human elongation factor EF-1α
   2224..2333    +  intron         EF-1α intron A (fragment): intron upstream of the start codon of human EF-1α
   2963..3166    +  intron         EF-1α intron A: truncated intron upstream of the start codon of human EF-1α
   3215..3616    +  CDS            Ly6g: LY6G_MOUSE - Experimental evidence at transcript level: Swiss-Prot protein existence level 2. From Mus musculus (Mouse).
   3689..4285    +  CDS            PuroR (fragment): puromycin N-acetyltransferase; pac from Streptomyces; confers resistance to puromycin
   4348..4441    +  ncRNA          5' miR-30a: sequence upstream of the 71-nt precursor of the human miR-30a microRNA (Zeng et al., 2002) miRNA
   4553..4665    +  ncRNA          3' miR-30a: sequence downstream of the 71-nt precursor of the human miR-30a microRNA (Zeng et al., 2002) miRNA
   4697..5285    +  misc_feature   WPRE: woodchuck hepatitis virus posttranscriptional regulatory element
   5336..5355    +  misc_feature   cPPT/CTS (fragment): central polypurine tract and central termination sequence of HIV-1
   5357..5590    +  LTR            3' LTR (ΔU3): self-inactivating 3' long terminal repeat (LTR) from HIV-1
   5622..5846    +  polyA_signal   bGH poly(A) signal: bovine growth hormone polyadenylation signal
   5850..5871    +  promoter       SV40 promoter (fragment): SV40 enhancer and early promoter
   5892..6320    +  rep_origin     f1 ori (sequence partly withheld): f1 bacteriophage origin of replication; arrow indicates direction of (+) strand synthesis
   6334..6663    +  promoter       SV40 promoter: SV40 enhancer and early promoter
   6711..6758    +  promoter       EM7 promoter: synthetic bacterial promoter&nbsp
   6777..7151    +  CDS            BleoR: antibiotic-binding protein; Sh ble from Streptoalloteichus hindustanus; confers resistance to bleomycin, phleomycin, and Zeocin™
   7161..7286    +  CDS            ble (fragment): BLE_KLEPN - Experimental evidence at protein level: Swiss-Prot protein existence level 1. Binding protein with a strong affinity to the bleomycin family of antibiotics. Binds to CL990; an antimitotic-antibiotic compound. From Klebsiella pneumoniae.
   7281..7402    +  polyA_signal   SV40 poly(A) signal: SV40 polyadenylation signal
   7475..7491    -  protein_bind   lac operator: The lac repressor binds to the lac operator to inhibit transcription in E. coli. This inhibition can be relieved by adding lactose or isopropyl-β-D-thiogalactopyranoside (IPTG). lac repressor encoded by lacI
   7499..7529    -  promoter       lac promoter: promoter for the E. coli lac operon
   7544..7565    -  protein_bind   CAP binding site: CAP binding activates transcription in the presence of cAMP. E. coli catabolite activator protein
   7578..7670    -  CDS            lacI (fragment): lac repressor; lacI; The lac repressor binds to the lac operator to inhibit transcription in E. coli. This inhibition can be relieved by adding lactose or isopropyl-β-D-thiogalactopyranoside (IPTG).
   7853..8441    -  rep_origin     ori: high-copy-number ColE1/pMB1/pBR322/pUC origin of replication
   8612..9472    -  CDS            AmpR: β-lactamase; bla; confers resistance to ampicillin, carbenicillin, and related antibiotics
   9473..9577    -  promoter       AmpR promoter: bla
   9636..9688    -  misc_feature   bom (fragment): basis of mobility region from pBR322
   9821..10200   +  enhancer       CMV enhancer: human cytomegalovirus immediate early enhancer
  10201..199     +  promoter       CMV promoter (across the origin): human cytomegalovirus (CMV) immediate early promoter
>Addgene plasmid #163359 | pLenti-EF1a-Ly6G-P2A-PuroR-HA-miR30 | addgene full sequence | sequence record 322106 | Addgene NGS Result
TGATGCGGTTTTGGCAGTACATCAATGGGCGTGGATAGCGGTTTGACTCACGGGGATTTCCAAGTCTCCA
CCCCATTGACGTCAATGGGAGTTTGTTTTGGCACCAAAATCAACGGGACTTTCCAAAATGTCGTAACAAC
TCCGCCCCATTGACGCAAATGGGCGGTAGGCGTGTACGGTGGGAGGTCTATATAAGCAGCGCGTTTTGCC
TGTACTGGGTCTCTCTGGTTAGACCAGATCTGAGCCTGGGAGCTCTCTGGCTAACTAGGGAACCCACTGC
TTAAGCCTCAATAAAGCTTGCCTTGAGTGCTTCAAGTAGTGTGTGCCCGTCTGTTGTGTGACTCTGGTAA
CTAGAGATCCCTCAGACCCTTTTAGTCAGTGTGGAAAATCTCTAGCAGTGGCGCCCGAACAGGGACTTGA
AAGCGAAAGGGAAACCAGAGGAGCTCTCTCGACGCAGGACTCGGCTTGCTGAAGCGCGCACGGCAAGAGG
CGAGGGGCGGCGACTGGTGAGTACGCCAAAAATTTTGACTAGCGGAGGCTAGAAGGAGAGAGATGGGTGC
GAGAGCGTCAGTATTAAGCGGGGGAGAATTAGATCGCGATGGGAAAAAATTCGGTTAAGGCCAGGGGGAA
AGAAAAAATATAAATTAAAACATATAGTATGGGCAAGCAGGGAGCTAGAACGATTCGCAGTTAATCCTGG
CCTGTTAGAAACATCAGAAGGCTGTAGACAAATACTGGGACAGCTACAACCATCCCTTCAGACAGGATCA
GAAGAACTTAGATCATTATATAATACAGTAGCAACCCTCTATTGTGTGCATCAAAGGATAGAGATAAAAG
ACACCAAGGAAGCTTTAGACAAGATAGAGGAAGAGCAAAACAAAAGTAAGACCACCGCACAGCAAGCGGC
CGGCCGCTGATCTTCAGACCTGGAGGAGGAGATATGAGGGACAATTGGAGAAGTGAATTATATAAATATA
AAGTAGTAAAAATTGAACCATTAGGAGTAGCACCCACCAAGGCAAAGAGAAGAGTGGTGCAGAGAGAAAA
AAGAGCAGTGGGAATAGGAGCTTTGTTCCTTGGGTTCTTGGGAGCAGCAGGAAGCACTATGGGCGCAGCG
TCAATGACGCTGACGGTACAGGCCAGACAATTATTGTCTGGTATAGTGCAGCAGCAGAACAATTTGCTGA
GGGCTATTGAGGCGCAACAGCATCTGTTGCAACTCACAGTCTGGGGCATCAAGCAGCTCCAGGCAAGAAT
CCTGGCTGTGGAAAGATACCTAAAGGATCAACAGCTCCTGGGGATTTGGGGTTGCTCTGGAAAACTCATT
TGCACCACTGCTGTGCCTTGGAATGCTAGTTGGAGTAATAAATCTCTGGAACAGATTTGGAATCACACGA
CCTGGATGGAGTGGGACAGAGAAATTAACAATTACACAAGCTTAATACACTCCTTAATTGAAGAATCGCA
AAACCAGCAAGAAAAGAATGAACAAGAATTATTGGAATTAGATAAATGGGCAAGTTTGTGGAATTGGTTT
AACATAACAAATTGGCTGTGGTATATAAAATTATTCATAATGATAGTAGGAGGCTTGGTAGGTTTAAGAA
TAGTTTTTGCTGTACTTTCTATAGTGAATAGAGTTAGGCAGGGATATTCACCATTATCGTTTCAGACCCA
CCTCCCAACCCCGAGGGGACCCGACAGGCCCGAAGGAATAGAAGAAGAAGGTGGAGAGAGAGACAGAGAC
AGATCCATTCGATTAGTGAACGGATCGGCACTGCGTGCGCCAATTCTGCAGACAAATGGCAGTATTCATC
CACAATTTTAAAAGAAAAGGGGGGATTGGGGGGTACAGTGCAGGGGAAAGAATAGTAGACATAATAGCAA
CAGACATACAAACTAAAGAATTACAAAAACAAATTACAAAAATTCAAAATTTTCGGGTTTATTACAGGGA
CAGCAGAGATCCAGTTTGGTTAATTAACGTGAGGCTCCGGTGCCCGTCAGTGGGCAGAGCGCACATCGCC
CACAGTCCCCGAGAAGTTGGGGGGAGGGGTCGGCAATTGAACCGGTGCCTAGAGAAGGTGGCGCGGGGTA
AACTGGGAAAGTGATGTCGTGTACTGGCTCCGCCTTTTTCCCGAGGGTGGGGGAGAACCGTATATAAGTG
CAGTAGTCGCCGTGAACGTTCTTTTTCGCAACGGGTTTGCCGCCAGAACACAGGTAAGTGCCGTGTGTGG
TTCCCGCGGGCCTGGCCTCTTTACGGGTTATGGCCCTTGCGTGCCTTGAATTACTTCCACCTGGCTGCAG
TACGTGATTCTTGATCCCGAGCTTCGGGTTGGAAGTGGGTGGGAGAGTTCGAGGCCTTGCGCTTAAGGAG
CCCCTTCGCCTCGTGCTTGAGTTGAGGCCTGGCCTGGGCGCTGGGGCCGCCGCGTGCGAATCTGGTGGCA
CCTTCGCGCCTGTCTCGCTGCTTTCGATAAGTCTCTAGCCATTTAAAATTTTTGATGACCTGCTGCGACG
CTTTTTTTCTGGCAAGATAGTCTTGTAAATGCGGGCCAAGATCTGCACACTGGTATTTCGGTTTTTGGGG
CCGCGGGCGGCGACGGGGCCCGTGCGTCCCAGCGCACATGTTCGGCGAGGCGGGGCCTGCGAGCGCGGCC
ACCGAGAATCGGACGGGGGTAGTCTCAAGCTGGCCGGCCTGCTCTGGTGCCTGGCCTCGCGCCGCCGTGT
ATCGCCCCGCCCTGGGCGGCAAGGCTGGCCCGGTCGGCACCAGTTGCGTGAGCGGAAAGATGGCCGCTTC
CCGGCCCTGCTGCAGGGAGCTCAAAATGGAGGACGCGGCGCTCGGGAGAGCGGGCGGGTGAGTCACCCAC
ACAAAGGAAAAGGGCCTTTCCGTCCTCAGCCGTCGCTTCATGTGACTCCACGGAGTACCGGGCGCCGTCC
AGGCACCTCGATTAGTTCTCGATCGAGCTTTTGGAGTACGTCGTCTTTAGGTTGGGGGGAGGGGTTTTAT
GCGATGGAGTTTCCCCACACTGAGTGGGTGGAGACTGAAGTTAGGCCAGCTTGGCACTTGATGTAATTCT
CCTTGGAATTTGCCCTTTTTGAGTTTGGATCTTGGTTCATTCTCAAGCCTCAGACAGTGGTTCAAAGTTT
TTTTCTTCCATTTCAGGTGTCGTGAAGGATCCGGTCGTGCGGCCGCACGGAAACGCGTGCCACCATGGAC
ACCTGTCATATCGCCAAGAGCTGCGTGCTGATCCTGCTGGTGGTTCTGCTGTGTGCCGAGCGAGCACAGG
GACTGGAGTGCTACAACTGTATCGGCGTGCCACCTGAGACAAGCTGCAACACCACCACCTGTCCTTTCAG
CGACGGCTTCTGTGTGGCCCTGGAAATCGAAGTGATCGTGGACAGCCACCGCAGCAAAGTGAAGTCCAAC
CTGTGCCTGCCTATCTGCCCCACCACACTGGACAACACCGAGATCACAGGCAACGCCGTGAACGTGAAAA
CCTACTGCTGCAAAGAGGACCTCTGCAACGCCGCTGTTCCAACAGGCGGAAGCTCTTGGACAATGGCTGG
CGTGCTGCTGTTCAGCCTGGTGTCTGTTCTGCTGCAGACCTTCCTGGGCAGCGGCGTCGACGCCACAAAC
TTCAGCCTGCTGAGACAGGCTGGCGACGTGGAAGAGAATCCTGGACCTATGACCGAGTACAAGCCCACGG
TGCGCCTCGCCACCCGCGACGACGTCCCCAGGGCCGTACGCACCCTCGCCGCCGCGTTCGCCGACTACCC
CGCCACGCGCCACACCGTCGATCCGGACCGCCACATCGAGCGGGTCACCGAGCTGCAAGAACTCTTCCTC
ACGCGCGTCGGGCTCGACATCGGCAAGGTGTGGGTCGCGGACGACGGCGCCGCGGTGGCGGTCTGGACCA
CGCCGGAGAGCGTCGAAGCGGGGGCGGTGTTCGCCGAGATCGGCCCGCGCATGGCCGAGTTGAGCGGTTC
CCGGCTGGCCGCGCAGCAACAGATGGAAGGCCTCCTGGCGCCGCACCGGCCCAAGGAGCCCGCGTGGTTC
CTGGCCACCGTCGGCGTCTCGCCCGACCACCAGGGCAAGGGTCTGGGCAGCGCCGTCGTGCTCCCCGGAG
TGGAGGCGGCCGAGCGCGCCGGGGTGCCCGCCTTCCTGGAGACCTCCGCGCCCCGCAACCTCCCCTTCTA
CGAGCGGCTCGGCTTCACCGTCACCGCCGACGTCGAGGTGCCCGAAGGACCGCGCACCTGGTGCATGACC
CGCAAGCCCGGTGCCGGCAGCGGCTACCCTTACGATGTGCCTGATTACGCCTGACCTGCAGGTTTCTGAA
GCTTTGTTTGAATGAGGCTTCAGTACTTTACAGAATCGTTGCCTGCACATCTTGGAAACACTTGCTGGGA
TTACTTCTTCAGGTTAACCCAACAGAAGGCTCGAGAAGGTATATTGCTGTTGACAGTGAGCGAAAGACAA
TGAGTACACAGCAATAGTGAAGCCACAGATGTATTGCTGTGTACTCATTGTCTTCTGCCTACTGCCTCGG
AATTCAAGGGGCTACTTTAGGAGCAATTATCTTGTTTACTAAAACTGAATACCTTGCTATCTCTTTGATA
CATTTTTACAAAGCTGAATTAAAATGGTATAAATTAAATCACTTTATCGATACGGAAACGCGCGCGTTAA
GTCGACAATCAACCTCTGGATTACAAAATTTGTGAAAGATTGACTGGTATTCTTAACTATGTTGCTCCTT
TTACGCTATGTGGATACGCTGCTTTAATGCCTTTGTATCATGCTATTGCTTCCCGTATGGCTTTCATTTT
CTCCTCCTTGTATAAATCCTGGTTGCTGTCTCTTTATGAGGAGTTGTGGCCCGTTGTCAGGCAACGTGGC
GTGGTGTGCACTGTGTTTGCTGACGCAACCCCCACTGGTTGGGGCATTGCCACCACCTGTCAGCTCCTTT
CCGGGACTTTCGCTTTCCCCCTCCCTATTGCCACGGCGGAACTCATCGCCGCCTGCCTTGCCCGCTGCTG
GACAGGGGCTCGGCTGTTGGGCACTGACAATTCCGTGGTGTTGTCGGGGAAATCATCGTCCTTTCCTTGG
CTGCTCGCCTGTGTTGCCACCTGGATTCTGCGCGGGACGTCCTTCTGCTACGTCCCTTCGGCCCTCAATC
CAGCGGACCTTCCTTCCCGCGGCCTGCTGCCGGCTCTGCGGCCTCTTCCGCGTCTTCGCCTTCGCCCTCA
GACGAGTCGGATCTCCCTTTGGGCCGCCTCCCCGCGTCGACTTTAAGACCAATGACTTACAAGGCAGCTG
TAGATCTTAGCCACTTTTTAAAAGAAAAGGGGGGACTGGAAGGGCTAATTCACTCCCAACGAAGACAAGA
TCTGCTTTTTGCTTGTACTGGGTCTCTCTGGTTAGACCAGATCTGAGCCTGGGAGCTCTCTGGCTAACTA
GGGAACCCACTGCTTAAGCCTCAATAAAGCTTGCCTTGAGTGCTTCAAGTAGTGTGTGCCCGTCTGTTGT
GTGACTCTGGTAACTAGAGATCCCTCAGACCCTTTTAGTCAGTGTGGAAAATCTCTAGCAGGGCCCGTTT
AAACCCGCTGATCAGCCTCGACTGTGCCTTCTAGTTGCCAGCCATCTGTTGTTTGCCCCTCCCCCGTGCC
TTCCTTGACCCTGGAAGGTGCCACTCCCACTGTCCTTTCCTAATAAAATGAGGAAATTGCATCGCATTGT
CTGAGTAGGTGTCATTCTATTCTGGGGGGTGGGGTGGGGCAGGACAGCAAGGGGGAGGATTGGGAAGACA
ATAGCAGGCATGCTGGGGATGCGGTGGGCTCTATGGCTTCTGAGGCGGAAAGAACCAGCTGGGGCTCTAG
GGGGTATCCCC
[124 nt withheld, positions 5892-6015]
C
[91 nt withheld, positions 6017-6107]
A
[49 nt withheld, positions 6109-6157]
CCTTTGACGTTGGAGTCCACGTTCTTT
[37 nt withheld, positions 6185-6221]
ACCCTATCTCGGTCTATTCTTTTGATTTATAAGGGATTTTGCCGATTTCGGCCTATTGGTTAAAAAATGA
GCTGATTTAACAAAAATTTAACGCGAATTAATTCTGTGGAATGTGTGTCAGTTAGGGTGTGGAAAGTCCC
CAGGCTCCCCAGCAGGCAGAAGTATGCAAAGCATGCATCTCAATTAGTCAGCAACCAGGTGTGGAAAGTC
CCCAGGCTCCCCAGCAGGCAGAAGTATGCAAAGCATGCATCTCAATTAGTCAGCAACCATAGTCCCGCCC
CTAACTCCGCCCATCCCGCCCCTAACTCCGCCCAGTTCCGCCCATTCTCCGCCCCATGGCTGACTAATTT
TTTTTATTTATGCAGAGGCCGAGGCCGCCTCTGCCTCTGAGCTATTCCAGAAGTAGTGAGGAGGCTTTTT
TGGAGGCCTAGGCTTTTGCAAAAAGCTCCCGGGAGCTTGTATATCCATTTTCGGATCTGATCAGCACGTG
TTGACAATTAATCATCGGCATAGTATATCGGCATAGTATAATACGACAAGGTGAGGAACTAAACCATGGC
CAAGTTGACCAGTGCCGTTCCGGTGCTCACCGCGCGCGACGTCGCCGGAGCGGTCGAGTTCTGGACCGAC
CGGCTCGGGTTCTCCCGGGACTTCGTGGAGGACGACTTCGCCGGTGTGGTCCGGGACGACGTGACCCTGT
TCATCAGCGCGGTCCAGGACCAGGTGGTGCCGGACAACACCCTGGCCTGGGTGTGGGTGCGCGGCCTGGA
CGAGCTGTACGCCGAGTGGTCGGAGGTCGTGTCCACGAACTTCCGGGACGCCTCCGGGCCGGCCATGACC
GAGATCGGCGAGCAGCCGTGGGGGCGGGAGTTCGCCCTGCGCGACCCGGCCGGCAACTGCGTGCACTTCG
TGGCCGAGGAGCAGGACTGACACGTGCTACGAGATTTCGATTCCACCGCCGCCTTCTATGAAAGGTTGGG
CTTCGGAATCGTTTTCCGGGACGCCGGCTGGATGATCCTCCAGCGCGGGGATCTCATGCTGGAGTTCTTC
GCCCACCCCAACTTGTTTATTGCAGCTTATAATGGTTACAAATAAAGCAATAGCATCACAAATTTCACAA
ATAAAGCATTTTTTTCACTGCATTCTAGTTGTGGTTTGTCCAAACTCATCAATGTATCTTATCATGTCTG
TATACCGTCGACCTCTAGCTAGAGCTTGGCGTAATCATGGTCATAGCTGTTTCCTGTGTGAAATTGTTAT
CCGCTCACAATTCCACACAACATACGAGCCGGAAGCATAAAGTGTAAAGCCTGGGGTGCCTAATGAGTGA
GCTAACTCACATTAATTGCGTTGCGCTCACTGCCCGCTTTCCAGTCGGGAAACCTGTCGTGCCAGCTGCA
TTAATGAATCGGCCAACGCGCGGGGAGAGGCGGTTTGCGTATTGGGCGCTCTTCCGCTTCCTCGCTCACT
GACTCGCTGCGCTCGGTCGTTCGGCTGCGGCGAGCGGTATCAGCTCACTCAAAGGCGGTAATACGGTTAT
CCACAGAATCAGGGGATAACGCAGGAAAGAACATGTGAGCAAAAGGCCAGCAAAAGGCCAGGAACCGTAA
AAAGGCCGCGTTGCTGGCGTTTTTCCATAGGCTCCGCCCCCCTGACGAGCATCACAAAAATCGACGCTCA
AGTCAGAGGTGGCGAAACCCGACAGGACTATAAAGATACCAGGCGTTTCCCCCTGGAAGCTCCCTCGTGC
GCTCTCCTGTTCCGACCCTGCCGCTTACCGGATACCTGTCCGCCTTTCTCCCTTCGGGAAGCGTGGCGCT
TTCTCATAGCTCACGCTGTAGGTATCTCAGTTCGGTGTAGGTCGTTCGCTCCAAGCTGGGCTGTGTGCAC
GAACCCCCCGTTCAGCCCGACCGCTGCGCCTTATCCGGTAACTATCGTCTTGAGTCCAACCCGGTAAGAC
ACGACTTATCGCCACTGGCAGCAGCCACTGGTAACAGGATTAGCAGAGCGAGGTATGTAGGCGGTGCTAC
AGAGTTCTTGAAGTGGTGGCCTAACTACGGCTACACTAGAAGAACAGTATTTGGTATCTGCGCTCTGCTG
AAGCCAGTTACCTTCGGAAAAAGAGTTGGTAGCTCTTGATCCGGCAAACAAACCACCGCTGGTAGCGGTG
GTTTTTTTGTTTGCAAGCAGCAGATTACGCGCAGAAAAAAAGGATCTCAAGAAGATCCTTTGATCTTTTC
TACGGGGTCTGACGCTCAGTGGAACGAAAACTCACGTTAAGGGATTTTGGTCATGAGATTATCAAAAAGG
ATCTTCACCTAGATCCTTTTAAATTAAAAATGAAGTTTTAAATCAATCTAAAGTATATATGAGTAAACTT
GGTCTGACAGTTACCAATGCTTAATCAGTGAGGCACCTATCTCAGCGATCTGTCTATTTCGTTCATCCAT
AGTTGCCTGACTCCCCGTCGTGTAGATAACTACGATACGGGAGGGCTTACCATCTGGCCCCAGTGCTGCA
ATGATACCGCGAGACCCACGCTCACCGGCTCCAGATTTATCAGCAATAAACCAGCCAGCCGGAAGGGCCG
AGCGCAGAAGTGGTCCTGCAACTTTATCCGCCTCCATCCAGTCTATTAATTGTTGCCGGGAAGCTAGAGT
AAGTAGTTCGCCAGTTAATAGTTTGCGCAACGTTGTTGCCATTGCTACAGGCATCGTGGTGTCACGCTCG
TCGTTTGGTATGGCTTCATTCAGCTCCGGTTCCCAACGATCAAGGCGAGTTACATGATCCCCCATGTTGT
GCAAAAAAGCGGTTAGCTCCTTCGGTCCTCCGATCGTTGTCAGAAGTAAGTTGGCCGCAGTGTTATCACT
CATGGTTATGGCAGCACTGCATAATTCTCTTACTGTCATGCCATCCGTAAGATGCTTTTCTGTGACTGGT
GAGTACTCAACCAAGTCATTCTGAGAATAGTGTATGCGGCGACCGAGTTGCTCTTGCCCGGCGTCAATAC
GGGATAATACCGCGCCACATAGCAGAACTTTAAAAGTGCTCATCATTGGAAAACGTTCTTCGGGGCGAAA
ACTCTCAAGGATCTTACCGCTGTTGAGATCCAGTTCGATGTAACCCACTCGTGCACCCAACTGATCTTCA
GCATCTTTTACTTTCACCAGCGTTTCTGGGTGAGCAAAAACAGGAAGGCAAAATGCCGCAAAAAAGGGAA
TAAGGGCGACACGGAAATGTTGAATACTCATACTCTTCCTTTTTCAATATTATTGAAGCATTTATCAGGG
TTATTGTCTCATGAGCGGATACATATTTGAATGTATTTAGAAAAATAAACAAATAGGGGTTCCGCGCACA
TTTCCCCGAAAAGTGCCACCTGACGTCGACGGATCGGGAGATCTCCCGATCCCCTATGGTGCACTCTCAG
TACAATCTGCTCTGATGCCGCATAGTTAAGCCAGTATCTGCTCCCTGCTTGTGTGTTGGAGGTCGCTGAG
TAGTGCGCGAGCAAAATTTAAGCTACAACAAGGCAAGGCTTGACCGACAATTGCATGAAGAATCTGCTTA
GGGTTAGGCGTTTTGCGCTGCTTCGCGTTGACATTGATTATTGACTAGTTATTAATAGTAATCAATTACG
GGGTCATTAGTTCATAGCCCATATATGGAGTTCCGCGTTACATAACTTACGGTAAATGGCCCGCCTGGCT
GACCGCCCAACGACCCCCGCCCATTGACGTCAATAATGACGTATGTTCCCATAGTAACGCCAATAGGGAC
TTTCCATTGACGTCAATGGGTGGAGTATTTACGGTAAACTGCCCACTTGGCAGTACATCAAGTGTATCAT
ATGCCAAGTACGCCCCCTATTGACGTCAATGACGGTAAATGGCCCGCCTGGCATTATGCCCAGTACATGA
CCTTATGGGACTTTCCTACTTGGCAGTACATCTACGTATTAGTCATCGCTATTACCATGG
